Addgene plasmid #135533: pCAG_Xph15-mNeonGreen-CCR5TC
Purpose: Encodes a specific PSD-95 binder (Xph15) fused to mNeonGreen, CCR5 left-handed zinc finger, and KRAB(A) transcriptional repressor domain
Depositing lab: Matthieu Sainlos. Depositing organization: CNRS UMR 5297, Institut Interdisciplinaire de Neurosciences (IINS). Publication: Engineering paralog-specific PSD-95 recombinant binders as minimally interfering multimodal probes for advanced imaging techniques. Rimbault C, Breillat C, Compans B, Toulme E, Nunes Vicente F, Fernandez-Monreal M, Mascalchi P, Genuer C, Puente-Munoz V, Gauthereau I, Hosy E, Claverol S, Giannone G, Chamma I, Mackereth CD, Poujol C, Choquet D, Sainlos M. Elife. 2024 Jan 3;13:e69620. doi: 10.7554/eLife.69620. PubMed 38167295.
Backbone
  Vector backbone: pCAG
  Backbone manufacturer: Don B. Arnold lab (USC)
  Backbone size w/o insert (bp): 6672
  Total vector size (bp): 7507
  Vector type: Mammalian Expression
Growth in bacteria
  Bacterial resistance: Ampicillin, 100 μg/mL
  Growth temperature: 37°C
  Growth strain: DH5alpha
  Copy number: Low Copy
Gene/Insert
  Gene/Insert name: Xph15
  Species: Synthetic
  Insert size (bp): 735
  Promoter: CAG
  Tag / fusion protein: mNeonGreen (C terminal on insert)
  Cloning method: Restriction Enzyme; 5′ cloning site BglII (not destroyed); 3′ cloning site NheI (not destroyed)
  Sequencing primers: 5′ pCAG-F; 3′ GGTTCTGATGTGCCTGCTCA
Terms and licenses: Academic/Nonprofit Terms; Industry Terms: Not Available to Industry
Depositor comments: Please visit https://doi.org/10.1101/2021.04.07.438431 for bioRxiv preprint.
How to cite: pCAG_Xph15-mNeonGreen-CCR5TC was a gift from Matthieu Sainlos (Addgene plasmid # 135533 ; http://n2t.net/addgene:135533 ; RRID:Addgene_135533)
