[The description below was written by a language model from this plasmid's Addgene catalogue record and pLannotate feature annotations shown in this document.]
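Description:
pCAG_Xph15-mNeonGreen-CCR5TC is a mammalian expression plasmid built on the pCAG backbone, about 7.5 kb in total. It is propagated in E. coli through a ColE1/pUC-type origin with ampicillin selection (AmpR, β-lactamase). The catalogue entry lists it as low copy, although the annotated origin is of the type usually described as high copy. The backbone also carries an SV40 origin fragment, remnants of the lac promoter/operator region and a T3 promoter. No mammalian selection marker is annotated.

Expression is driven by the CAG promoter, annotated as the CMV immediate-early enhancer, the chicken β-actin promoter and a chimeric β-actin/β-globin intron, which together give strong constitutive transcription in many mammalian cell types. The open reading frame begins with Xph15, a synthetic binder specific for the synaptic scaffold protein PSD-95. The annotation software matches this segment to fibronectin, which suggests a fibronectin-domain-derived scaffold, though the record does not say so explicitly. Xph15 is fused at its C terminus to the bright monomeric green/yellow fluorescent protein mNeonGreen, followed by the CCR5 left-handed zinc-finger DNA-binding domain (CCR5TC) and a KRAB(A) transcriptional repressor domain, the latter picked up as a ZNF720-like fragment. Downstream lie a second small chimeric intron, a WPRE to enhance transcript processing and expression, and bGH and rabbit β-globin polyadenylation signals.

The zinc finger–KRAB module is generally used as a self-regulating system, in which probe not bound to its target can enter the nucleus and repress its own transcription. The zinc-finger binding site this would require is not annotated in the feature table. The construct serves as a genetically encoded fluorescent probe for imaging endogenous PSD-95 without overexpressing the target.
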