Features (pLannotate 1.2.2; 28 found; start..end, strand, type, name):
      5..23      +  enhancer       CMV enhancer (fragment): human cytomegalovirus immediate early enhancer
     40..419     +  enhancer       CMV enhancer: human cytomegalovirus immediate early enhancer
    421..696     +  promoter       chicken β-actin promoter: No description available
    697..1713    +  intron         chimeric intron: chimera between introns from chicken β-actin and rabbit β-globin
   1711..1767    +  CDS            HBB (fragment): HBB_LEPEU - Experimental evidence at protein level: Swiss-Prot protein existence level 1. Involved in oxygen transport from the lung to the various peripheral tissues. From Lepus europaeus (European hare).
   1767..1784    +  misc_feature   MCS (fragment): multiple cloning site
   1800..2078    +  CDS            FINC_PLEWA (fragment): Experimental evidence at transcript level: Swiss-Prot protein existence level 2. Fibronectins bind cell surfaces and various compounds including collagen, fibrin, heparin, DNA, and actin. Fibronectins are involved in cell adhesion, cell motility, opsonization, wound healing, and maintenance of cell shape. May be involved in osteoblast compaction (By similarity). From Pleurodeles waltl (Iberian ribbed newt).
   2109..2813    +  CDS            mNeonGreen: mNeonGreen is a basic (constitutively fluorescent) green/yellow fluorescent protein published in 2013, derived from Branchiostoma lanceolatum. It is reported to be a very rapidly-maturing monomer with moderate acid sensitivity.
   2874..3215    +  CDS            CCR5TC: zinc-finger domain from the CCR5-224 (+) zinc-finger nuclease that recognizes the left half-site target sequence in the human CCR5 gene (Perez et al., 2008; Gross et al., 2013)
   3273..3389    +  CDS            ZNF720 (fragment): ZN720_HUMAN - Experimental evidence at protein level: Swiss-Prot protein existence level 1. From Homo sapiens (Human).
   3438..3570    +  intron         chimeric intron: chimera between introns from human β-globin and immunoglobulin heavy chain genes
   3579..4167    +  misc_feature   WPRE: woodchuck hepatitis virus posttranscriptional regulatory element
   4171..4187    +  misc_feature   MCS (fragment): pUC18/19 multiple cloning site
   4200..4311    +  polyA_signal   bGH poly(A) signal: bovine growth hormone polyadenylation signal
   4407..4425    -  promoter       T3 promoter: promoter for bacteriophage T3 RNA polymerase
   4473..4532    +  CDS            HBB (fragment): HBB_PONPY - Experimental evidence at transcript level: Swiss-Prot protein existence level 2. Involved in oxygen transport from the lung to the various peripheral tissues. From Pongo pygmaeus (Bornean orangutan).
   4607..4662    +  polyA_signal   β-globin poly(A) signal: rabbit β-globin polyadenylation signal (Gil and Proudfoot, 1987)
   5047..5063    -  protein_bind   lac operator: The lac repressor binds to the lac operator to inhibit transcription in E. coli. This inhibition can be relieved by adding lactose or isopropyl-β-D-thiogalactopyranoside (IPTG). lac repressor encoded by lacI
   5071..5101    -  promoter       lac promoter: promoter for the E. coli lac operon
   5116..5137    -  protein_bind   CAP binding site: CAP binding activates transcription in the presence of cAMP. E. coli catabolite activator protein
   5150..5189    -  CDS            lacI (fragment): lac repressor; lacI; The lac repressor binds to the lac operator to inhibit transcription in E. coli. This inhibition can be relieved by adding lactose or isopropyl-β-D-thiogalactopyranoside (IPTG).
   5196..5218    +  promoter       SV40 promoter (fragment): SV40 enhancer and early promoter
   5242..5377    +  rep_origin     SV40 ori: SV40 origin of replication
   5397..5531    +  polyA_signal   SV40 poly(A) signal: SV40 polyadenylation signal
   5533..5587    -  CDS            lacI (fragment): lac repressor; lacI; The lac repressor binds to the lac operator to inhibit transcription in E. coli. This inhibition can be relieved by adding lactose or isopropyl-β-D-thiogalactopyranoside (IPTG).
   5770..6358    -  rep_origin     ori: high-copy-number ColE1/pMB1/pBR322/pUC origin of replication
   6529..7389    -  CDS            AmpR: β-lactamase; bla; confers resistance to ampicillin, carbenicillin, and related antibiotics
   7390..7494    -  promoter       AmpR promoter: bla
>Addgene plasmid #135533 | pCAG_Xph15-mNeonGreen-CCR5TC | addgene full sequence | sequence record 274693 | Addgene NGS Result
GGTCGACATTGATTATTGACTAGAGTCATCCTCATCGTCGACATTGATTATTGACTAGTTATTAATAGTA
ATCAATTACGGGGTCATTAGTTCATAGCCCATATATGGAGTTCCGCGTTACATAACTTACGGTAAATGGC
CCGCCTGGCTGACCGCCCAACGACCCCCGCCCATTGACGTCAATAATGACGTATGTTCCCATAGTAACGC
CAATAGGGACTTTCCATTGACGTCAATGGGTGGAGTATTTACGGTAAACTGCCCACTTGGCAGTACATCA
AGTGTATCATATGCCAAGTACGCCCCCTATTGACGTCAATGACGGTAAATGGCCCGCCTGGCATTATGCC
CAGTACATGACCTTATGGGACTTTCCTACTTGGCAGTACATCTACGTATTAGTCATCGCTATTACCATGG
TCGAGGTGAGCCCCACGTTCTGCTTCACTCTCCCCATCTCCCCCCCCTCCCCACCCCCAATTTTGTATTT
ATTTATTTTTTAATTATTTTGTGCAGCGATGGGGGCGGGGGGGGGGGGGGGGCGCGCCRGGGGGGGGGGG
GGGGGGGGGGGGGGGGGGSGGGGSGRGGCGGAGAGGTGCGGCGGCAGCCAATCAGAGCGGCGCGCTCCGA
AAGTTTCCTTTTATGGCGAGGCGGCGGCGGCGGCGGCCCTATAAAAAGCGAAGCGCGCGGCGGGCGGGAG
TCGCTGCGCGCTGCCTTCGCCCCGTGCCCCGCTCCGCCGCCGCCTCGCGCCGCCCGCCCCGGCTCTGACT
GACCGCGTTACTCCCACAGGTGAGCGGGCGGGACGGCCCTTCTCCTCCGGGCTGTAATTAGCGCTTGGTT
TAATGACGGCTTGTTTCTTTTCTGTGGCTGCGTGAAAGCCTTGAGGGGCTCCGGGAGGGCCCTTTGTGCG
GGGGGAGCGGCTCGGGGGGTGCGTGCGTGTGTGTGTGCGTGGGGAGCGCCGCGTGCGGCTCCGCGCTGCC
CGGCGGCTGTGAGCGCTGCGGGCGCGGCGCGGGGCTTTGTGCGCTCCGCAGTGTGCGCGAGGGGAGCGCG
GCCGGGGGCGGTGCCCCGCGGTGCGGGGGGGGCTGCGAGGGGAACAAAGGCTGCGTGCGGGGTGTGTGCG
TGGGGGGGTGAGCAGGGGGTGTGGGCGCGTCGGTCGGGCTGCAACCCCCCCTGCACCCCCCTCCCCGAGT
TGCTGAGCACGGCCCGGCTTCGGGTGCGGGGCTCCGTACGGGGCGTGGCGCGGGGCTCGCCGTGCCGGGC
GGGGGGTGGCGGCAGGTGGGGGTGCCGGGCGGGGCGGGGCCGCCTCGGGCCGGGGAGGGCTCGGGGGAGG
GGCGCGGCGGCCCCCGGAGCGCCGGCGGCTGTCGAGGCGCGGCGAGCCGCAGCCATTGCCTTTTATGGTA
ATCGTGCGAGAGGGCGCAGGGACTTCCTTTGTCCCAAATCTGTGCGGAGCCGAAATCTGGGAGGCGCCGC
CGCACCCCCTCTAGCGGGCGCGGGGCGAAGCGGTGCGGCGCCGGCAGGAAGGAAATGGGCGGGGAGGGCC
TTCGTGCGTCGCCGCGCCGCCGTCCCCTTCTCCCTCTCCAGCCTCGGGGCTGTCCGCGGGGGGACGGCTG
CCTTCGGGGGGGACGGGGCAGGGCGGGGTTCGGCTTCTGGCGTGTGACCGGCGGCTCTAGAGCCTCTGCT
AACCATGTTCATGCCTTCTTCTTTTTCCTACAGCTCCTGGGCAACGTGCTGGTTATTGTGCTGTCTCATC
ATTTTGGCAAAGAATTCGGTACCGCGGGCCCGGGGCCACCATGGCGGGCAGCTCTGTCAGTTCCGTGCCG
ACCAAACTGGAAGTGGTTGCGGCCACCCCGACGTCTCTGCTGATCAGCTGGGATGCAGGGCCTCGTAATG
TCAGTTATTACCGTATCACCTATGGCGAAACGGGCGGTAACTCCCCGGTTCAGGAATTCACCGTCCCGGG
TAGTTCCTCAACCGCAACGATTTCCGGCCTGTCACCGGGTGTCGACTATACCATTACGGTTTACGCTTCT
GGTCATGTTAGTACGCTGATGACGCCGATTTCTATCAATTACCGTACCGGTAGCGGCTCCAGTAGATCTG
GTAGCGGCGTGAGCAAGGGCGAGGAGGATAACATGGCCTCTCTCCCAGCGACACATGAGTTACACATCTT
TGGCTCCATCAACGGTGTGGACTTTGACATGGTGGGTCAGGGCACCGGCAATCCAAATGATGGTTATGAG
GAGTTAAACCTGAAGTCCACCAAGGGTGACCTCCAGTTCTCCCCCTGGATTCTGGTCCCTCATATCGGGT
ATGGCTTCCATCAGTACCTGCCCTACCCTGACGGGATGTCGCCTTTCCAGGCCGCCATGGTAGATGGCTC
CGGATACCAAGTCCATCGCACAATGCAGTTTGAAGATGGTGCCTCCCTTACTGTTAACTACCGCTACACC
TACGAGGGAAGCCACATCAAAGGAGAGGCCCAGGTGAAGGGGACTGGTTTCCCTGCTGACGGTCCTGTGA
TGACCAACTCGCTGACCGCTGCGGACTGGTGCAGGTCGAAGAAGACTTACCCCAACGACAAAACCATCAT
CAGTACCTTTAAGTGGAGTTACACCACTGGAAATGGCAAGCGCTACCGGAGCACTGCGCGGACCACCTAC
ACCTTTGCCAAGCCAATGGCGGCTAACTATCTGAAGAACCAGCCGATGTACGTGTTCCGTAAGACGGAGC
TCAAGCACTCCAAGACCGAGCTCAACTTCAAGGAGTGGCAAAAGGCCTTTACCGATGTGATGGGCATGGA
CGAGCTGTACAAGGGTAGCGGCTCCTCTGCTAGCGGAGCTGGCGCTGGAGCGGGTGCAGGGGCTGGCTCT
AGATTCCAGTGCCGGATCTGCATGCGGAACTTCAGCGACCGGTCCAACCTGAGCAGGCACATCAGAACCC
ACACCGGAGAAAAGCCCTTCGCCTGCGACATTTGCGGCCGGAAGTTCGCCATCAGCAGCAACCTGAACAG
CCACACCAAGATCCACACTGGCAGCCAGAAACCTTTCCAGTGCAGAATTTGTATGAGAAACTTTAGCAGA
AGCGACAACCTGGCCAGACACATCCGGACACATACTGGTGAAAAACCTTTTGCCTGTGATATCTGTGGCA
GAAAGTTTGCCACCTCCGGCAATCTGACCCGGCACACAAAGATTCACCTGCGGGGCAGCCAGCTATCGAT
TGTCGACGCTCCTGAACAACGTGAAGGTGCTTCTCAAGTTTCTGTTTCTGTTACTTTTGAAGATGTTGCT
GTTCTTTTTACTCGTGATGAATGGAAAAAACTTGATCTTTCTCAACGTTCTCTTTATCGTGAAGTTATGC
TTGAAAATTATTCTAATCTTGCTTCTATGGCTTAAACGCGTTGTACAAGTAAAGCGGCCCCGGACTCGAG
GCCGCAGGTAAGTATCAAGGTTACAAGACAGGTTTAAGGAGACCAATAGAAACTGGGCTTGTCGAGACAG
AGAAGACTCTTGCGTTTCTGATAGGCACCTATTGGTCTTACTGACATCCACTTTGCCTTTCTCTCCACAG
GTGTCGACAATCAACCTCTGGATTACAAAATTTGTGAAAGATTGACTGGTATTCTTAACTATGTTGCTCC
TTTTACGCTATGTGGATACGCTGCTTTAATGCCTTTGTATCATGCTATTGCTTCCCGTATGGCTTTCATT
TTCTCCTCCTTGTATAAATCCTGGTTGCTGTCTCTTTATGAGGAGTTGTGGCCCGTTGTCAGGCAACGTG
GCGTGGTGTGCACTGTGTTTGCTGACGCAACCCCCACTGGTTGGGGCATTGCCACCACCTGTCAGCTCCT
TTCCGGGACTTTCGCTTTCCCCCTCCCTATTGCCACGGCGGAACTCATCGCCGCCTGCCTTGCCCGCTGC
TGGACAGGGGCTCGGCTGTTGGGCACTGACAATTCCGTGGTGTTGTCGGGGAAGCTGACGTCCTTTCCAT
GGCTGCTCGCCTGTGTTGCCACCTGGATTCTGCGCGGGACGTCCTTCTGCTACGTCCCTTCGGCCCTCAA
TCCAGCGGACCTTCCTTCCCGCGGCCTGCTGCCGGCTCTGCGGCCTCTTCCGCGTCTTCGCCTTCGCCCT
CAGACGAGTCGGATCTCCCTTTGGGCCGCCTCCCCGCCTGGAATTCGAGCTCGGTACGATCAGCCTCGAC
TGTGCCTTCTAGTTGCCAGCCATCTGTTGTTTGCCCCTCCCCCGTGCCTTCCTTGACCCTGGAAGGTGCC
ACTCCCACTGTCCTTTCCTAATAAAATGAGGAAATTGCATCGCATTGTCTGAGTAGGTGTCATTCTATTC
TGGGGGGTGGGGTGGGGCAGGACAGCAAGGGGGAGGATTGGGAAGACAATAGCCCAGCTTTTGTTCCCTT
TAGTGAGGGTTAATTGCGCGCTTGGCGTAATCATGGTCATMSSYKWWTYCWSTSYKMARKTGCAGGCTGC
CTATCAGAAGGTGGTGGCTGGTGTGGCCAATGCCCTGGCTCACAAATACCACTGAGATCGATCTTTTTCC
CTCTGCCAAAAATTATGGGGACATCATGAAGCCCCTTGAGCATCTGACTTCTGGCTAATAAAGGAAATTT
ATTTTCATTGCAATAGTGTGTTGGAATTTTTTGTGTCTCTCACTCGGAAGGACATATGGGAGGGCAAATC
ATTTAAAACATCAGAATGAGTATTTGGTTTAGAGTTTGGCAACATATGCCCATATGCTGGCTGCCATGAA
CAAAGGTTGGCTATAAAGAGGTCATCAGTATATGAAACAGCCCCCTGCTGTCCATTCCTTATTCCATAGA
AAAGCCTTGACTTGAGGTTAGATTTTTTTTATATTTTGTTTTGTGTTATTTTTTTCTTTAACATCCCTAA
AATTTTCCTTACATGTTTTACTAGCCAGATTTTTCCTCCTCTCCTGACTACTCCCAGTCATAGCTGTCCC
TCTTCTCTTATGGAGATCCCTCGACCTGCAGCCCAAGCTTGGCGTAATCATGGTCATAGCTGTTTCCTGT
GTGAAATTGTTATCCGCTCACAATTCCACACAACATACGAGCCGGAAGCATAAAGTGTAAAGCCTGGGGT
GCCTAATGAGTGAGCTAACTCACATTAATTGCGTTGCGCTCACTGCCCGCTTTCCAGTCGGGAAACCTGT
CGTGCCAGCGGATCCGCATCTCAATTAGTCAGCAACCATAGTCCCGCCCCTAACTCCGCCCATCCCGCCC
CTAACTCCGCCCAGTTCCGCCCATTCTCCGCCCCATGGCTGACTAATTTTTTTTATTTATGCAGAGGCCG
AGGCCGCCTCGGCCTCTGAGCTATTCCAGAAGTAGTGAGGAGGCTTTTTTGGAGGCCTAGGCTTTTGCAA
AAAGCTAACTTGTTTATTGCAGCTTATAATGGTTACAAATAAAGCAATAGCATCACAAATTTCACAAATA
AAGCATTTTTTTCACTGCATTCTAGTTGTGGTTTGTCCAAACTCATCAATGTATCTTATCATGTCTGGAT
CCGCTGCATTAATGAATCGGCCAACGCGCGGGGAGAGGCGGTTTGCGTATTGGGCGCTCTTCCGCTTCCT
CGCTCACTGACTCGCTGCGCTCGGTCGTTCGGCTGCGGCGAGCGGTATCAGCTCACTCAAAGGCGGTAAT
ACGGTTATCCACAGAATCAGGGGATAACGCAGGAAAGAACATGTGAGCAAAAGGCCAGCAAAAGGCCAGG
AACCGTAAAAAGGCCGCGTTGCTGGCGTTTTTCCATAGGCTCCGCCCCCCTGACGAGCATCACAAAAATC
GACGCTCAAGTCAGAGGTGGCGAAACCCGACAGGACTATAAAGATACCAGGCGTTTCCCCCTGGAAGCTC
CCTCGTGCGCTCTCCTGTTCCGACCCTGCCGCTTACCGGATACCTGTCCGCCTTTCTCCCTTCGGGAAGC
GTGGCGCTTTCTCATAGCTCACGCTGTAGGTATCTCAGTTCGGTGTAGGTCGTTCGCTCCAAGCTGGGCT
GTGTGCACGAACCCCCCGTTCAGCCCGACCGCTGCGCCTTATCCGGTAACTATCGTCTTGAGTCCAACCC
GGTAAGACACGACTTATCGCCACTGGCAGCAGCCACTGGTAACAGGATTAGCAGAGCGAGGTATGTAGGC
GGTGCTACAGAGTTCTTGAAGTGGTGGCCTAACTACGGCTACACTAGAAGAACAGTATTTGGTATCTGCG
CTCTGCTGAAGCCAGTTACCTTCGGAAAAAGAGTTGGTAGCTCTTGATCCGGCAAACAAACCACCGCTGG
TAGCGGTGGTTTTTTTGTTTGCAAGCAGCAGATTACGCGCAGAAAAAAAGGATCTCAAGAAGATCCTTTG
ATCTTTTCTACGGGGTCTGACGCTCAGTGGAACGAAAACTCACGTTAAGGGATTTTGGTCATGAGATTAT
CAAAAAGGATCTTCACCTAGATCCTTTTAAATTAAAAATGAAGTTTTAAATCAATCTAAAGTATATATGA
GTAAACTTGGTCTGACAGTTACCAATGCTTAATCAGTGAGGCACCTATCTCAGCGATCTGTCTATTTCGT
TCATCCATAGTTGCCTGACTCCCCGTCGTGTAGATAACTACGATACGGGAGGGCTTACCATCTGGCCCCA
GTGCTGCAATGATACCGCGAGACCCACGCTCACCGGCTCCAGATTTATCAGCAATAAACCAGCCAGCCGG
AAGGGCCGAGCGCAGAAGTGGTCCTGCAACTTTATCCGCCTCCATCCAGTCTATTAATTGTTGCCGGGAA
GCTAGAGTAAGTAGTTCGCCAGTTAATAGTTTGCGCAACGTTGTTGCCATTGCTACAGGCATCGTGGTGT
CACGCTCGTCGTTTGGTATGGCTTCATTCAGCTCCGGTTCCCAACGATCAAGGCGAGTTACATGATCCCC
CATGTTGTGCAAAAAAGCGGTTAGCTCCTTCGGTCCTCCGATCGTTGTCAGAAGTAAGTTGGCCGCAGTG
TTATCACTCATGGTTATGGCAGCACTGCATAATTCTCTTACTGTCATGCCATCCGTAAGATGCTTTTCTG
TGACTGGTGAGTACTCAACCAAGTCATTCTGAGAATAGTGTATGCGGCGACCGAGTTGCTCTTGCCCGGC
GTCAATACGGGATAATACCGCGCCACATAGCAGAACTTTAAAAGTGCTCATCATTGGAAAACGTTCTTCG
GGGCGAAAACTCTCAAGGATCTTACCGCTGTTGAGATCCAGTTCGATGTAACCCACTCGTGCACCCAACT
GATCTTCAGCATCTTTTACTTTCACCAGCGTTTCTGGGTGAGCAAAAACAGGAAGGCAAAATGCCGCAAA
AAAGGGAATAAGGGCGACACGGAAATGTTGAATACTCATACTCTTCCTTTTTCAATATTATTGAAGCATT
TATCAGGGTTATTGTCTCATGAGCGGATACATATTTGAATGTATTTAGAAAAATAAACAAATAGGGGTTC
CGCGCACATTTCCCCGAAAAGTGCCACCTG
